>Addgene plasmid #152394 | pGBW-m4134371 | addgene full sequence | sequence record 310887 | Addgene NGS Result
CGTTACATAACTTACGGTAAATGGCCCGCCTGGCTGACCGCCCAACGACCCCCGCCCATTGACGTCAATA
ATGACGTATGTTCCCATAGTAACGCCAATAGGGACTTTCCATTGACGTCAATGGGTGGAGTATTTACGGT
AAACTGCCCACTTGGCAGTACATCAAGTGTATCATATGCCAAGTACGCCCCCTATTGACGTCAATGACGG
TAAATGGCCCGCCTGGCATTATGCCCAGTACATGACCTTATGGGACTTTCCTACTTGGCAGTACATCTAC
GTATTAGTCATCGCTATTACCATGCTGATGCGGTTTTGGCAGTACATCAATGGGCGTGGATAGCGGTTTG
ACTCACGGGGATTTCCAAGTCTCCACCCCATTGACGTCAATGGGAGTTTGTTTTGGCACCAAAATCAACG
GGACTTTCCAAAATGTCGTAACAACTCCGCCCCATTGACGCAAATGGGCGGTAGGCGTGTACGGTGGGAG
GTCTATATAAGCAGAGCTGGTTTAGTGAACCGTCAGATCAGATCTTTGTCGATCCTACCATCCACTCGAC
ACACCCGCCAGCGGCCGCCACCATGGCGGACAGCAACGGCACTATTACAGTCGAAGAGCTTAAGAAATTA
CTCGAGCAGTGGAATTTGGTAATAGGATTCCTGTTTCTAACGTGGATCTGTCTGCTGCAATTCGCATATG
CCAACCGGAATAGATTTCTCTACATCATTAAGTTGATCTTCCTGTGGCTGCTTTGGCCTGTGACCTTGGC
TTGCTTTGTTCTGGCCGCCGTGTACCGCATAAACTGGATTACCGGTGGGATCGCTATCGCAATGGCGTGC
CTCGTGGGCCTTATGTGGCTGTCCTATTTTATAGCCTCATTCCGACTCTTTGCTCGTACTAGGAGTATGT
GGTCTTTCAATCCCGAAACAAATATTTTACTAAACGTCCCGCTGCATGGGACCATTTTAACAAGACCATT
GCTAGAGAGCGAGCTCGTGATCGGCGCAGTTATACTGCGGGGACACCTCAGGATCGCCGGACACCATCTG
GGTCGCTGTGATATTAAAGACCTGCCCAAGGAAATAACAGTGGCTACCTCGCGTACTCTTTCATACTATA
AACTGGGAGCCAGCCAGAGAGTGGCCGGGGATTCTGGCTTCGCAGCATATAGTCGATACAGGATCGGGAA
CTACAAGCTGAATACGGACCACTCCTCCTCTAGTGATAATATTGCATTGCTCGTACAGGAAAACCTTTAC
TTTCAGTCGATGGATTATAAGGACCACGATGGAGACTACAAAGATCATGACATTGATTACAAGGACGACG
ATGACAAATAAGGATCCGCAGGCCTCTGCTAGCTTGACTGACTGAGATACAGCGTACCTTCAGCTCACAG
ACATGATAAGATACATTGATGAGTTTGGACAAACCACAACTAGAATGCAGTGAAAAAAATGCTTTATTTG
TGAAATTTGTGATGCTATTGCTTTATTTGTAACCATTATAAGCTGCAATAAACAAGTTAACAACAACAAT
TGCATTCATTTTATGTTTCAGGTTCAGGGGGAGGTGTGGGAGGTTTTTTAAAGCAAGTAAAACCTCTACA
AATGTGGTATTGGCCCATCTCTATCGGTATCGTAGCATAACCCCTTGGGGCCTCTAAACGGGTCTTGAGG
GGTTTTTTGTGCCCCTCGGGCCGGATTGCTATCTACCGGCATTGGCGCAGAAAAAAATGCCTGATGCGAC
GCTGCGCGTCTTATACTCCCACATATGCCAGATTCAGCAACGGATACGGCTTCCCCAACTTGCCCACTTC
CATACGTGTCCTCCTTACCAGAAATTTATCCTTAAGGTCGTCAGCTATCCTGCAGGCGATCTCTCGATTT
CGATCAAGACATTCCTTTAATGGTCTTTTCTGGACACCACTAGGGGTCAGAAGTAGTTCATCAAACTTTC
TTCCCTCCCTAATCTCATTGGTTACCTTGGGCTATCGAAACTTAATTAACCAGTCAAGTCAGCTACTTGG
CGAGATCGACTTGTCTGGGTTTCGACTACGCTCAGAATTGCGTCAGTCAAGTTCGATCTGGTCCTTGCTA
TTGCACCCGTTCTCCGATTACGAGTTTCATTTAAATCATGTGAGCAAAAGGCCAGCAAAAGGCCAGGAAC
CGTAAAAAGGCCGCGTTGCTGGCGTTTTTCCATAGGCTCCGCCCCCCTGACGAGCATCACAAAAATCGAC
GCTCAAGTCAGAGGTGGCGAAACCCGACAGGACTATAAAGATACCAGGCGTTTCCCCCTGGAAGCTCCCT
CGTGCGCTCTCCTGTTCCGACCCTGCCGCTTACCGGATACCTGTCCGCCTTTCTCCCTTCGGGAAGCGTG
GCGCTTTCTCATAGCTCACGCTGTAGGTATCTCAGTTCGGTGTAGGTCGTTCGCTCCAAGCTGGGCTGTG
TGCACGAACCCCCCGTTCAGCCCGACCGCTGCGCCTTATCCGGTAACTATCGTCTTGAGTCCAACCCGGT
AAGACACGACTTATCGCCACTGGCAGCAGCCACTGGTAACAGGATTAGCAGAGCGAGGTATGTAGGCGGT
GCTACAGAGTTCTTGAAGTGGTGGCCTAACTACGGCTACACTAGAAGAACAGTATTTGGTATCTGCGCTC
TGCTGAAGCCAGTTACCTTCGGAAAAAGAGTTGGTAGCTCTTGATCCGGCAAACAAACCACCGCTGGTAG
CGGTGGTTTTTTTGTTTGCAAGCAGCAGATTACGCGCAGAAAAAAAGGATCTCAAGAAGATCCTTTGATC
TTTTCTACGGGGTCTGACGCTCAGTGGAACGAAAACTCACGTTAAGGGATTTTGGTCATGAGATTATCAA
AAAGGATCTTCACCTAGATCCTTTTAAATTAAAAATGAAGTTTTAAATCAATCTAAAGTATATATGAGTA
AACTTGGTCTGACAGTTACCAATGCTTAATCAGTGAGGCACCTATCTCAGCGATCTGTCTATTTCGTTCA
TCCATAGTTGCATTTAAATTTCCGAACTCTCCAAGGCCCTCGTCGGAAAATCTTCAAACCTTTCGTCCGA
TCCATCTTGCAGGCTACCTCTCGAACGAACTATCGCAAGTCTCTTGGCCGGCCTTGCGCCTTGGCTATTG
CTTGGCAGCGCCTATCGCCAGGTATTACTCCAATCCCGAATATCCGAGATCGGGATCACCCGAGAGAAGT
TCAACCTACATCCTCAATCCCGATCTATCCGAGATCCGAGGAATATCGAAATCGGGGCGCGCCTGGCCTC
CGCGCCGGGTTTTGGCGCCTCCCGCGGGCGCCCCCCTCGTCACGGCGAGCGCTGCCACGTCAGACGAAGG
GCGCAGGAGCGTCCTGATCCTTCCGCCCGGACGCTCAGGACAGCGGCCCGCTGCTCATAAGACTCGGCCT
TAGAACCCCAGTATCAGCAGAAGGACATTTTAGGACGGGACTTGGGTGACTCTAGGGCACTGGTTTTCTT
TCCAGAGAGCGGAACAGGCGAGGAAAAGTAGTCCCTTCTCGGCGATTCTGCGGAGGGATCTCCGTGGGGC
GGTGAACGCCGATGATTATATAAGGACGCGCCGGGTGTGGCACAGCTAGTTCCGTCGCAGCCGGGATTTG
GGTCGCGGTTCTTGTTTGTGGATCGCTGTGATCGTCACTTGGTGAGTAGCGGGCTGCTGGGCTGGCCGGG
GCTTTCGTGGCCGCCGGGCCGCTCGGTGGGACGGAAGCGTGTGGAGAGACCGCCAAGGGCTGTAGTCTGG
GTCCGCGAGCAAGGTTGCCCTGAACTGGGGGTTGGGGGGAGCGCAGCAAAATGGCGGCTGTTCCCGAGTC
TTGAATGGAAGACGCTTGTGAGGCGGGCTGTGAGGTCGTTGAAACAAGGTGGGGGGCATGGTGGGCGGCA
AGAACCCAAGGTCTTGAGCCCTTCGCTAATGCGGGAAAGCTCTTATTCGGGTGAGATGGGCTGGGCACCA
TCTGGGGACCCTGACGTGAAGTTTGTCACTGACTGGAGAACTCGGTTTGTCGTCTGTTGCGGGGGCGGCA
GTTATGGCGGTGCCGTTGGGCAGTGCACCCGTACCTTTGGGAGCGCGCGCCCTCGTCGTGTCGTGACGTC
ACCCGTTCTGTTGGCTTATAATGCAGGGTGGGGCCACCTGCCGGTAGGTGTGCGGTAGGCTTTTCTCCGT
CGCAGGACGCAGGGTTCGGGCCTAGGGTAGGCTCTCCTGAATCGACAGGCGCCGGACCTCTGGTGAGGGG
AGGGATAAGTGAGGCGTCAGTTTCTTTGGTCGGTTTTATGTACCTATCTTCTTAAGTAGCTGAAGCTCCG
GTTTTGAACTATGCGCTCGGGGTTGGCGAGTGTGTTTTGTGAAGTTTTTTAGGCACCTTTTGAAATGTAA
TCATTTGGGTCAATATGTAATTTTCAGTGTTAGACTTGTAAATTGTCCGCTAAATTCTGGCCGTTTTTGG
CTTTTTTGTTAGACAACATGGGTAAAAAGCCTGAACTCACCGCGACGTCTGTCGAGAAGTTTCTGATCGA
AAAGTTCGACAGCGTCTCCGACCTGATGCAGCTCTCGGAGGGCGAAGAATCTCGTGCTTTCAGCTTCGAT
GTAGGAGGGCGTGGATATGTCCTGCGGGTAAATAGCTGCGCCGATGGTTTCTACAAAGATCGTTATGTTT
ATCGGCACTTTGCATCCGCCGCGCTCCCGATTCCGGAAGTGCTTGACATTGGGGAGTTCAGCGAGAGCCT
GACCTATTGCATCTCCCGCCGTGCACAGGGTGTCACGTTGCAAGACCTGCCTGAAACCGAACTGCCCGCT
GTTCTGCAGCCGGTCGCGGAGGCAATGGATGCCATCGCTGCCGCCGATCTTAGCCAGACGAGCGGGTTCG
GCCCATTCGGACCGCAAGGAATCGGTCAATACACTACATGGCGTGATTTCATATGCGCGATTGCTGATCC
CCATGTGTATCACTGGCAAACTGTGATGGACGACACCGTCAGTGCGTCCGTCGCGCAGGCTCTCGATGAG
CTGATGCTTTGGGCCGAGGACTGCCCCGAAGTCCGGCACCTCGTGCACGCGGATTTCGGCTCCAACAATG
TCCTGACGGACAATGGCCGCATAACAGCGGTCATTGACTGGAGCGAGGCGATGTTCGGGGATTCCCAATA
CGAGGTCGCCAACATCTTCTTCTGGAGGCCGTGGTTGGCTTGTATGGAGCAGCAGACGCGCTACTTCGAG
CGGAGGCATCCGGAGCTTGCAGGATCGCCCCGGCTCCGGGCGTATATGCTCCGCATTGGTCTTGACCAAC
TCTATCAGAGCTTGGTTGACGGCAATTTCGATGATGCAGCTTGGGCGCAGGGTCGATGCGACGCAATCGT
CCGATCCGGAGCCGGGACTGTCGGGCGTACACAAATCGCCCGCAGAAGCGCCGCCGTCTGGACCGATGGC
TGTGTAGAAGTACTCGCCGATAGTGGAAACCGACGCCCCAGCACTCGTCCGAGGGCAAAGGAATAAGCTA
GTATGTAAGCCTAGTCTTAGATAATAAAATCGCTATCCATCGAAGATGGATGTGTGTTGGTTTTTTGTGT
GTGTAACGCTAGGCGCGCCTGGTGTACCGAGAACGATCCTCTCAGTGCGAGTCTCGACGATCCATATCGT
TGCTTGGCAGTCAGCCAGTCGGAATCCAGCTTGGGACCCAGGAAGTCCAATCGTCAGATATTGTACTCAA
GCCTGGTCACGGCAGCGTACCGATCTGTTTAAACCTAGATATTGATAGTCTGATCGGTCAACGTATAATC
GAGTCCTAGCTTTTGCAAACATCTATCAAGAGACAGGATCAGCAGGAGGCTTTCGCATGAGTATTCAACA
TTTCCGTGTCGCCCTTATTCCCTTTTTTGCGGCATTTTGCCTTCCTGTTTTTGCTCACCCAGAAACGCTG
GTGAAAGTAAAAGATGCTGAAGATCAGTTGGGTGCGCGAGTGGGTTACATCGAACTGGATCTCAACAGCG
GTAAGATCCTTGAGAGTTTTCGCCCCGAAGAACGCTTTCCAATGATGAGCACTTTTAAAGTTCTGCTATG
TGGCGCGGTATTATCCCGTATTGACGCCGGGCAAGAGCAACTCGGTCGCCGCATACACTATTCTCAGAAT
GACTTGGTTGAGTATTCACCAGTCACAGAAAAGCATCTTACGGATGGCATGACAGTAAGAGAATTATGCA
GTGCTGCCATAACCATGAGTGATAACACTGCGGCCAACTTACTTCTGACAACGATTGGAGGACCGAAGGA
GCTAACCGCTTTTTTGCACAACATGGGGGATCATGTAACTCGCCTTGATCGTTGGGAACCGGAGCTGAAT
GAAGCCATACCAAACGACGAGCGTGACACCACGATGCCTGTAGCAATGGCAACAACCTTGCGTAAACTAT
TAACTGGCGAACTACTTACTCTAGCTTCCCGGCAACAGTTGATAGACTGGATGGAGGCGGATAAAGTTGC
AGGACCACTTCTGCGCTCGGCCCTTCCGGCTGGCTGGTTTATTGCTGATAAATCTGGAGCCGGTGAGCGT
GGGTCTCGCGGTATCATTGCAGCACTGGGGCCAGATGGTAAGCCCTCCCGTATCGTAGTTATCTACACGA
CGGGGAGTCAGGCAACTATGGATGAACGAAATAGACAGATCGCTGAGATAGGTGCCTCACTGATTAAGCA
TTGGTAACCGATTCTAGGTGCATTGGCGCAGAAAAAAATGCCTGATGCGACGCTGCGCGTCTTATACTCC
CACATATGCCAGATTCAGCAACGGATACGGCTTCCCCAACTTGCCCACTTCCATACGTGTCCTCCTTACC
AGAAATTTATCCTTAAGATCCCGAATCGTTTAAACTCGACTCTGGCTCTATCGAATCTCCGTCGTTTCGA
GCTTACGCGAACAGCCGTGGCGCTCATTTGCTCGTCGGGCATCGAATCTCGTCAGCTATCGTCAGCTTAC
CTTTTTGGCAGCGATCGCGGCTCCCGACATCTTGGACCATTAGCTCCACAGGTATCTTCTTCCCTCTAGT
GGTCATAACAGCAGCTTCAGCTACCTCTCAATTCAAAAAACCCCTCAAGACCCGTTTAGAGGCCCCAAGG
GGTTATGCTATCAATCGTTGCGTTACACACACAAAAAACCAACACACATCCATCTTCGATGGATAGCGAT
TTTATTATCTAACTGCTGATCGAGTGTAGCCAGATCTAGTAATCAATTACGGGGTCATTAGTTCATAGCC
CATATATGGAGTTCCG
Features (pLannotate 1.2.2; 21 found; start..end, strand, type, name):
      1..304     +  enhancer       CMV enhancer: human cytomegalovirus immediate early enhancer
    377..394     -  promoter       CMV promoter (fragment): human cytomegalovirus (CMV) immediate early promoter
    457..508     +  promoter       CMVd2 promoter: truncated human cytomegalovirus (CMV) immediate early promoter that yields moderately reduced expression relative to the full-length promoter
    583..1248    +  CDS            VME1_SARS2: Experimental evidence at protein level: Swiss-Prot protein existence level 1. Component of the viral envelope that plays a central role in virus morphogenesis and assembly via its interactions with other viral proteins (By similarity). Regulates the localization of S protein at cis-Golgi, the place of virus budding (PubMed:33229438). May act by binding cytoplasmic c-terminus of S (PubMed:33229438). From Severe acute respiratory syndrome coronavirus 2 (2019-nCoV) (SARS-CoV-2).
   1315..1337    +  CDS            FLAG (fragment): FLAG® epitope tag, followed by an enterokinase cleavage site
   1407..1528    -  polyA_signal   SV40 poly(A) signal: SV40 polyadenylation signal
   1551..1620    -  CDS            large T antigen (fragment): large T antigen from SV40 (simian virus 40)
   1643..1689    +  terminator     T7 terminator: transcription terminator for bacteriophage T7 RNA polymerase
   1719..1855    +  terminator     rrnG terminator: transcription terminator from the E. coli ribosomal RNA rrnG operon (Albrechtsen et al., 1991)
   1900..1971    +  misc_feature   3' β-globin insulator: insulator downstream of the human β-globin locus (Farrell et al., 2002)
   2197..2785    -  rep_origin     ori: high-copy-number ColE1/pMB1/pBR322/pUC origin of replication
   2957..3021    -  CDS            bla(M) (fragment): β-lactamase lacking the signal sequence; bla(M); allows cytosolic expression of β-lactamase
   3285..4494    +  promoter       UbC promoter: human ubiquitin C promoter
   4504..5525    +  CDS            HygR (fragment): hygromycin B phosphotransferase confers resistance to hygromycin
   5553..5601    +  polyA_signal   poly(A) signal: synthetic polyadenylation signal
   5867..6727    +  CDS            AmpR: β-lactamase; bla; confers resistance to ampicillin, carbenicillin, and related antibiotics
   6740..6876    +  terminator     rrnG terminator: transcription terminator from the E. coli ribosomal RNA rrnG operon (Albrechtsen et al., 1991)
   7028..7099    +  misc_feature   5' β-globin insulator: insulator upstream of the human β-globin locus (Farrell et al., 2002)
   7104..7150    -  terminator     T7 terminator: transcription terminator for bacteriophage T7 RNA polymerase
   7168..7216    -  polyA_signal   poly(A) signal: synthetic polyadenylation signal
   7247..7296    +  enhancer       CMV enhancer (fragment): human cytomegalovirus immediate early enhancer
