[The description below was written by a language model from this plasmid's Addgene catalogue record and pLannotate feature annotations shown in this document.]
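Description:
pGBW-m4134371 is a mammalian expression plasmid built on the pTwist_CMV_Hygro_6 backbone and carrying the wild-type membrane (M) glycoprotein gene of SARS-CoV-2. The sequenced plasmid is about 7.3 kb. It is propagated in E. coli as a high-copy plasmid through a ColE1/pUC-type origin, with an ampicillin resistance (β-lactamase) gene for bacterial selection. For selection in mammalian cells it carries a separate cassette in which the human ubiquitin C promoter drives hygromycin B phosphotransferase, followed by a synthetic polyadenylation signal, so stable transfectants can be selected with hygromycin.

The M open reading frame sits downstream of the human cytomegalovirus immediate early enhancer and promoter, and an SV40 polyadenylation signal lies just past the coding region. According to the catalogue entry, the backbone supplies a C-terminal TEV-cleavable 3xFLAG tag. The feature annotation picks up only a FLAG fragment shortly after the M coding sequence and does not annotate the TEV site separately, but this is consistent with the recorded tag. The tag allows immunodetection or affinity capture of the protein, and TEV protease cleavage can remove the epitope. The annotation also shows bacterial transcription terminators (T7 and rrnG), β-globin insulator elements and an extra synthetic poly(A) signal flanking the expression units, which likely serve to limit read-through and interference between neighbouring cassettes.

M is a viral envelope component central to virion morphogenesis and assembly through its interactions with other viral proteins. The construct suits transient or stable expression of tagged M in mammalian cells for localisation, interaction or purification studies, although the record states only that it is for mammalian expression.
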