Addgene plasmid #152394: pGBW-m4134371
Purpose: Mammalian expression plasmid for SARS-CoV-2 M (membrane)
Depositing lab: Ginkgo Bioworks & Benjie Chen. Depositing organization: Ginkgo Bioworks.
Backbone
  Vector backbone: pTwist_CMV_Hygro_6
  Backbone size w/o insert (bp): 6525
  Vector type: Mammalian Expression
  Selectable markers: Hygromycin
Growth in bacteria
  Bacterial resistance: Ampicillin, 100 μg/mL
  Growth temperature: 37°C
  Growth strain: DH5alpha
  Copy number: High Copy
Gene/Insert
  Gene/Insert name: SARS-CoV-2 M (membrane) (alt names: membrane glycoprotein; M protein)
  Species: Severe acute respiratory syndrome coronavirus 2
  Insert size (bp): 662
  Mutation: wt
  Entrez Gene: M (a.k.a. GU280_gp05)
  Promoter: CMV
  Tag / fusion protein: Cleavable TEV;3xFlag (C terminal on backbone)
  Cloning method: Unknown
Resource information
  A portion of this plasmid was derived from a plasmid made by: GinkgoBioworks
Depositor comments: NCBI reference sequence: YP_009724393.1
How to cite: pGBW-m4134371 was a gift from Ginkgo Bioworks & Benjie Chen (Addgene plasmid # 152394 ; http://n2t.net/addgene:152394 ; RRID:Addgene_152394)
